Addgene plasmid #43657: III-GTCG
Depositing lab: Chad Cowan & Kiran Musunuru. Depositing organization: Harvard University. Publication: A TALEN Genome-Editing System for Generating Human Stem Cell-Based Disease Models. Ding Q, Lee YK, Schaefer EA, Peters DT, Veres A, Kim K, Kuperwasser N, Motola DL, Meissner TB, Hendriks WT, Trevisan M, Gupta RM, Moisan A, Banks E, Friesen M, Schinzel RT, Xia F, Tang A, Xia Y, Figueroa E, Wann A, Ahfeldt T, Daheron L, Zhang F, Rubin LL, Peng LF, Chung RT, Musunuru K, Cowan CA. Cell Stem Cell. 2012 Dec 12. pii: S1934-5909(12)00645-5. doi: 10.1016/j.stem.2012.11.011. PubMed 23246482.
Backbone
  Vector backbone: pCRII-TOPO
  Backbone manufacturer: Invitrogen
  Backbone size w/o insert (bp): 3973
  Vector type: Bacterial Cloning
Growth in bacteria
  Bacterial resistance: Ampicillin and Kanamycin, 100 & 50 μg/mL
  Growth temperature: 37°C
  Growth strain: Top10
  Copy number: High Copy
Gene/Insert
  Gene/Insert name: III-GTCG
  Species: Synthetic
  Insert size (bp): 426
  Cloning method: TOPO Cloning
  Sequencing primers: 5′ T7; 3′ M13-rev
Terms and licenses: Academic/Nonprofit Terms; Industry Terms: Not Available to Industry
How to cite: III-GTCG was a gift from Chad Cowan & Kiran Musunuru (Addgene plasmid # 43657 ; http://n2t.net/addgene:43657 ; RRID:Addgene_43657)
