[The description below was written by a language model from this plasmid's Addgene catalogue record.]
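Description:
III-GTCG is a bacterial cloning plasmid built on the commercial pCRII-TOPO backbone (about 4 kb without insert), into which a 426 bp synthetic fragment was introduced by TOPO cloning. It is a high-copy plasmid propagated in E. coli, and the backbone provides dual selection with both ampicillin and kanamycin resistance. No feature table accompanies the record, so the positions of the origin, resistance genes and flanking elements are not documented here. The listed sequencing primers, T7 on the 5′ side and M13 reverse on the 3′ side, match the standard priming sites that bracket the TOPO insertion site in this backbone.

The insert is named only "III-GTCG", and its content is not described further. The associated publication reports a TALEN genome-editing system for generating human stem cell-based disease models. This context, together with the insert size, suggests that the fragment is a pre-assembled module of TAL effector repeats. On that reading, the four-letter suffix would give the DNA bases recognised by a four-repeat block, and the Roman numeral would give the block's position in a hierarchical assembly scheme. This interpretation is inferred from the name and the paper and is not stated in the record. The plasmid carries no recorded eukaryotic promoter, tag or reporter and is not an expression construct. It appears to serve as a storage and amplification vehicle for one component of a library, from which fragments would be released and combined to build full-length custom TALEN arrays targeting chosen genomic sequences.
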