>Addgene plasmid #43657 | III-GTCG | depositor partial sequence | sequence record 58922 | III-GTCG sequence 426 bps
CGTCTCGGCTCACCCCAGAGCAGGTCGTGGCAATCGCGAGCAATAACGGCGGAAAACAGGCTTTGGAAAC
GGTGCAGAGGCTCCTTCCAGTGCTGTGCCAAGCGCACGGACTGACCCCAGAGCAGGTCGTGGCCATTGCC
TCGAATGGAGGGGGCAAACAGGCGTTGGAAACCGTACAACGATTGCTGCCGGTGCTGTGCCAAGCGCACG
GCCTCACCCCAGAGCAGGTCGTGGCGATCGCAAGCCACGACGGAGGAAAGCAAGCCTTGGAAACAGTACA
GAGGCTGTTGCCTGTGCTGTGCCAAGCGCACGGATTAACCCCAGAGCAGGTCGTGGCAATCGCGAGCAAT
AACGGCGGAAAACAGGCTTTGGAAACGGTGCAGAGGCTCCTTCCAGTGCTGTGCCAAGCGCACGGACTCA
GAGACG
