>Addgene plasmid #43657 | III-GTCG | addgene partial sequence | sequence record 61741 | M13-F20 5'-TGTAAAACGACGGCCAGT-3'
GCGAATTGGGCCCTCTAGATGCATGCTCGAGCGGCCGCCAGTGTGATGGATATCTGCAGAATTCGCCCTT
CTTTCCTGTGCCCACGTCTCTGAGTCCGTGCGCTTGGCACAGCACTGGAAGGAGCCTCTGCACCGTTTCC
AAAGCCTGTTTTCCGCCGTTATTGCTCGCGATTGCCACGACCTGCTCTGGGGTTAATCCGTGCGCTTGGC
ACAGCACAGGCAACAGCCTCTGTACTGTTTCCAAGGCTTGCTTTCCTCCGTCGTGGCTTGCGATCGCCAC
GACCTGCTCTGGGGTGAGGCCGTGCGCTTGGCACAGCACCGGCAGCAATCGTTGTACGGTTTCCAACGCC
TGTTTGCCCCCTCCATTCGAGGCAATGGCCACGACCTGCTCTGGGGTCAGTCCGTGCGCTTGGCACAGCA
CTGGAAGGAGCCTCTGCACCGTTTCCAAAGCCTGTTTTCCGCCGTTATTGCTCGCGATTGCCACGACCTG
CTCTGGGGTGAGCCGAGACGCGCTAGGACGGCAAGGGCGAATTCCAGCACACTGGCGGCCGTTACTAGTG
GATCCGAGCTCGGTACCAAGCTTGATGCATAGCTTGAGTATTCTATAGTGTCACCTAAATAGCTTGGCGT
AATCATGGTCATAGCTGTTTCCTGTGTGAAATTGTTATCCGCTCACAATTCCACACAACATACGAGCCGG
AAGCATAAAGTGTAAAGCCTGGGGTGCCTAATGAGTGAGCTAACTCACATTAATTGCGTTGCGCTCACTG
CCCGCTTTCCAGTCGGGAAACCTGTCGTGCCAGCTGCATTAATGAATCGGCCAACGCGCGGGGAGAGGCG
GTTTGCGTATTGGGCGCTCTTCCGCTTCCTCGCTCACTGAC
